Addgene plasmid #68185: pGal4BD::BDR (GB0734)
Purpose: Provides the Gal4 Binding Domain fused to the BDR Transcriptional Repressor as a level 0 GoldenBraid part
Depositing lab: Diego Orzaez. Depositing organization: Agencia Estatal Consejo Superior de Investigaciones Científicas, M.P. Publication: GoldenBraid 2.0: a comprehensive DNA assembly framework for plant synthetic biology. Sarrion-Perdigones A, Vazquez-Vilar M, Palaci J, Castelijns B, Forment J, Ziarsolo P, Blanca J, Granell A, Orzaez D. Plant Physiol. 2013 Jul;162(3):1618-31. 10.1104/pp.113.217661 PubMed 23669743.
Backbone
  Vector backbone: pUPD
  Backbone manufacturer: self-made; derived from pGEMT-Easy manufactured by Promega
  Vector type: Synthetic Biology
Growth in bacteria
  Bacterial resistance: Ampicillin, 100 μg/mL
  Growth temperature: 37°C
  Growth strain: DH5alpha
  Copy number: High Copy
Gene/Insert
  Gene/Insert name: Gal4 Binding Domain fused to BDR Transcriptional Repressor
  Species: Synthetic
  Insert size (bp): 267
  Mutation: BsaI and BsmBI sites removed
  Cloning method: Restriction Enzyme; 5′ cloning site BsmBI (destroyed during cloning); 3′ cloning site BsmBI (destroyed during cloning)
  Sequencing primers: 5′ T7; 3′ SP6
Terms and licenses: Academic/Nonprofit Terms; Industry Terms: Not Available to Industry
Depositor comments: insert can be released with BsaI
How to cite: pGal4BD::BDR (GB0734) was a gift from Diego Orzaez (Addgene plasmid # 68185 ; http://n2t.net/addgene:68185 ; RRID:Addgene_68185)
