[The description below was written by a language model from this plasmid's Addgene catalogue record, the feature table of its GenBank file and pLannotate feature annotations shown in this document.]
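Description:
pGal4BD::BDR (GB0734) is a level 0 GoldenBraid 2.0 part plasmid for plant synthetic biology, built in the pUPD entry vector, a self-made derivative of pGEM-T Easy. It is a small circular plasmid of about 3.3 kb that is maintained in E. coli at high copy from a ColE1/pUC-type origin and selected with ampicillin through the bla (AmpR) gene and its own promoter. The backbone also carries an f1 origin, remnants of the lacZα region with the lac promoter, operator and CAP site, and T7 and SP6 promoters that flank the cloning position and serve as sequencing primer sites.

The payload is a short synthetic coding part, recorded as 267 bp, that fuses the Saccharomyces cerevisiae Gal4 DNA-binding domain to the BDR transcriptional repressor domain. Automated annotation finds a truncated Gal4 DNA-binding domain covering most of the insert. The BDR portion is not annotated in either feature table, and a nearby short match to a hornet peptide is most likely a spurious hit. The annotated Kozak-like motifs sit around the start of the insert.

Internal BsaI and BsmBI sites were removed from the insert to make it compatible with type IIS assembly. The part was cloned through BsmBI sites that were destroyed in the process, and it can be released with BsaI for ordered assembly into higher-level transcriptional units. The plasmid contains no plant promoter or terminator of its own, so these must be supplied by other GoldenBraid parts. The fusion is presumably meant as a synthetic repressor targeted to promoters with Gal4 binding sites, though the record does not describe specific applications.
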