LOCUS       Exported 3328 bp ds-DNA circular SYN 13-MAY-2021
DEFINITION  Provides the Gal4 Binding Domain fused to the BDR Transcriptional
            Repressor as a level 0 GoldenBraid part.
ACCESSION   .
VERSION     .
KEYWORDS    pGal4BD::BDR (GB0734)
SOURCE      synthetic DNA construct
  ORGANISM  synthetic DNA construct
REFERENCE   1 (bases 1 to 3328)
  AUTHORS   Sarrion-Perdigones A, Vazquez-Vilar M, Palaci J, Castelijns B,
            Forment J, Ziarsolo P, Blanca J, Granell A, Orzaez D
  TITLE     GoldenBraid 2.0: a comprehensive DNA assembly framework for plant
            synthetic biology.
  JOURNAL   Plant Physiol. 2013 Jul;162(3):1618-31.
  PUBMED    23669743
REFERENCE   2 (bases 1 to 3328)
  AUTHORS   .
  TITLE     Direct Submission
  JOURNAL   Exported May 13, 2021 from SnapGene Server 1.1.58
            http://www.snapgene.com
FEATURES             Location/Qualifiers
     source          1..3328
                     /organism="synthetic DNA construct"
                     /mol_type="other DNA"
     promoter        complement(378..396)
                     /label=SP6 promoter
                     /note="promoter for bacteriophage SP6 RNA polymerase"
     primer_bind     complement(379..396)
                     /label=SP6
                     /note="SP6 promoter, forward primer"
     primer_bind     complement(414..430)
                     /label=M13 rev
                     /note="common sequencing primer, one of multiple similar
                     variants"
     primer_bind     complement(414..430)
                     /label=M13 Reverse
                     /note="In lacZ gene. Also called M13-rev"
     primer_bind     complement(427..449)
                     /label=M13/pUC Reverse
                     /note="In lacZ gene"
     protein_bind    438..454
                     /label=lac operator
                     /bound_moiety="lac repressor encoded by lacI"
                     /note="The lac repressor binds to the lac operator to
                     inhibit transcription in E. coli. This inhibition can be
                     relieved by adding lactose or
                     isopropyl-beta-D-thiogalactopyranoside (IPTG)."
     promoter        complement(462..492)
                     /label=lac promoter
                     /note="promoter for the E. coli lac operon"
     protein_bind    507..528
                     /label=CAP binding site
                     /bound_moiety="E. coli catabolite activator protein"
                     /note="CAP binding activates transcription in the presence
                     of cAMP."
     primer_bind     complement(645..662)
                     /label=L4440
                     /note="L4440 vector, forward primer"
     rep_origin      complement(816..1404)
                     /direction=LEFT
                     /label=ori
                     /note="high-copy-number ColE1/pMB1/pBR322/pUC origin of
                     replication"
     primer_bind     complement(896..915)
                     /label=pBR322ori-F
                     /note="pBR322 origin, forward primer"
     CDS             complement(1575..2435)
                     /codon_start=1
                     /gene="bla"
                     /product="beta-lactamase"
                     /label=AmpR
                     /note="confers resistance to ampicillin, carbenicillin, and
                     related antibiotics"
                     /translation="MSIQHFRVALIPFFAAFCLPVFAHPETLVKVKDAEDQLGARVGYI
                     ELDLNSGKILESFRPEERFPMMSTFKVLLCGAVLSRIDAGQEQLGRRIHYSQNDLVEYS
                     PVTEKHLTDGMTVRELCSAAITMSDNTAANLLLTTIGGPKELTAFLHNMGDHVTRLDRW
                     EPELNEAIPNDERDTTMPVAMATTLRKLLTGELLTLASRQQLIDWMEADKVAGPLLRSA
                     LPAGWFIADKSGAGERGPRGIIAALGPDGKPSRIVVIYTTGSQATMDERNRQIAEIGAS
                     LIKHW"
     primer_bind     2198..2217
                     /label=Amp-R
                     /note="Ampicillin resistance gene, reverse primer"
     promoter        complement(2436..2540)
                     /gene="bla"
                     /label=AmpR promoter
     rep_origin      complement(2618..3073)
                     /direction=LEFT
                     /label=f1 ori
                     /note="f1 bacteriophage origin of replication; arrow
                     indicates direction of (+) strand synthesis"
     primer_bind     complement(2755..2776)
                     /label=F1ori-F
                     /note="F1 origin, forward primer"
     primer_bind     2967..2986
                     /label=F1ori-R
                     /note="F1 origin, reverse primer"
     primer_bind     3199..3221
                     /label=M13/pUC Forward
                     /note="In lacZ gene"
     primer_bind     3213..3230
                     /label=M13 Forward
                     /note="In lacZ gene. Also called M13-F20 or M13 (-21)
                     Forward"
     primer_bind     3214..3230
                     /label=M13 fwd
                     /note="common sequencing primer, one of multiple similar
                     variants"
     primer_bind     3237..3256
                     /label=T7
                     /note="T7 promoter, forward primer"
     promoter        3237..3255
                     /label=T7 promoter
                     /note="promoter for bacteriophage T7 RNA polymerase"
     regulatory      3286..3295
                     /regulatory_class="other"
                     /note="vertebrate consensus sequence for strong initiation
                     of translation (Kozak, 1987)"
     regulatory      3290..3299
                     /regulatory_class="other"
                     /note="vertebrate consensus sequence for strong initiation
                     of translation (Kozak, 1987)"
ORIGIN
        1 ctcgaatgaa gctactgtct tctatcgaac aagcatgcga tatttgccga cttaaaaagc
       61 tcaagtgctc caaagaaaaa ccgaagtgcg ccaagtgtct gaagaacaac tgggagtgtc
      121 gctactctcc caaaaccaaa agatctccgc tgactagggc acatctgaca gaagtggaat
      181 caaggctaga aagactggaa cagctatttc tactgatttt tcctaggggt aattctaaga
      241 ctcttagact ttttggtgtt aatatggaat gttgagcttc gagaccactc atcgcccaat
      301 cactagtgaa ttcgcggccg cctgcaggtc gaccatatgg gagagctccc aacgcgttgg
      361 atgcatagct tgagtattct atagtgtcac ctaaatagct tggcgtaatc atggtcatag
      421 ctgtttcctg tgtgaaattg ttatccgctc acaattccac acaacatacg agccggaagc
      481 ataaagtgta aagcctgggg tgcctaatga gtgagctaac tcacattaat tgcgttgcgc
      541 tcactgcccg ctttccagtc gggaaacctg tcgtgccagc tgcattaatg aatcggccaa
      601 cgcgcgggga gaggcggttt gcgtattggg cgctcttccg cttcctcgct cactgactcg
      661 ctgcgctcgg tcgttcggct gcggcgagcg gtatcagctc actcaaaggc ggtaatacgg
      721 ttatccacag aatcagggga taacgcagga aagaacatgt gagcaaaagg ccagcaaaag
      781 gccaggaacc gtaaaaaggc cgcgttgctg gcgtttttcc ataggctccg cccccctgac
      841 gagcatcaca aaaatcgacg ctcaagtcag aggtggcgaa acccgacagg actataaaga
      901 taccaggcgt ttccccctgg aagctccctc gtgcgctctc ctgttccgac cctgccgctt
      961 accggatacc tgtccgcctt tctcccttcg ggaagcgtgg cgctttctca tagctcacgc
     1021 tgtaggtatc tcagttcggt gtaggtcgtt cgctccaagc tgggctgtgt gcacgaaccc
     1081 cccgttcagc ccgaccgctg cgccttatcc ggtaactatc gtcttgagtc caacccggta
     1141 agacacgact tatcgccact ggcagcagcc actggtaaca ggattagcag agcgaggtat
     1201 gtaggcggtg ctacagagtt cttgaagtgg tggcctaact acggctacac tagaagaaca
     1261 gtatttggta tctgcgctct gctgaagcca gttaccttcg gaaaaagagt tggtagctct
     1321 tgatccggca aacaaaccac cgctggtagc ggtggttttt ttgtttgcaa gcagcagatt
     1381 acgcgcagaa aaaaaggatc tcaagaagat cctttgatct tttctacggg gtctgacgct
     1441 cagtggaacg aaaactcacg ttaagggatt ttggtcatga gattatcaaa aaggatcttc
     1501 acctagatcc ttttaaatta aaaatgaagt tttaaatcaa tctaaagtat atatgagtaa
     1561 acttggtctg acagttacca atgcttaatc agtgaggcac ctatctcagc gatctgtcta
     1621 tttcgttcat ccatagttgc ctgactcccc gtcgtgtaga taactacgat acgggagggc
     1681 ttaccatctg gccccagtgc tgcaatgata ccgcgaggcc cacgctcacc ggctccagat
     1741 ttatcagcaa taaaccagcc agccggaagg gccgagcgca gaagtggtcc tgcaacttta
     1801 tccgcctcca tccagtctat taattgttgc cgggaagcta gagtaagtag ttcgccagtt
     1861 aatagtttgc gcaacgttgt tgccattgct acaggcatcg tggtgtcacg ctcgtcgttt
     1921 ggtatggctt cattcagctc cggttcccaa cgatcaaggc gagttacatg atcccccatg
     1981 ttgtgcaaaa aagcggttag ctccttcggt cctccgatcg ttgtcagaag taagttggcc
     2041 gcagtgttat cactcatggt tatggcagca ctgcataatt ctcttactgt catgccatcc
     2101 gtaagatgct tttctgtgac tggtgagtac tcaaccaagt cattctgaga atagtgtatg
     2161 cggcgaccga gttgctcttg cccggcgtca atacgggata ataccgcgcc acatagcaga
     2221 actttaaaag tgctcatcat tggaaaacgt tcttcggggc gaaaactctc aaggatctta
     2281 ccgctgttga gatccagttc gatgtaaccc actcgtgcac ccaactgatc ttcagcatct
     2341 tttactttca ccagcgtttc tgggtgagca aaaacaggaa ggcaaaatgc cgcaaaaaag
     2401 ggaataaggg cgacacggaa atgttgaata ctcatactct tcctttttca atattattga
     2461 agcatttatc agggttattg tctcatgagc ggatacatat ttgaatgtat ttagaaaaat
     2521 aaacaaatag gggttccgcg cacatttccc cgaaaagtgc cacctgatgc ggtgtgaaat
     2581 accgcacaga tgcgtaagga gaaaataccg catcaggaaa ttgtaagcgt taatattttg
     2641 ttaaaattcg cgttaaattt ttgttaaatc agctcatttt ttaaccaata ggccgaaatc
     2701 ggcaaaatcc cttataaatc aaaagaatag accgagatag ggttgagtgt tgttccagtt
     2761 tggaacaaga gtccactatt aaagaacgtg gactccaacg tcaaagggcg aaaaaccgtc
     2821 tatcagggcg ctggcccact acgtgaacca tcaccctnnn nnnnnnnnnn nnnnnnnnnn
     2881 nnnnnnnnnn nnnnnnnnnn nnnnnnnnnn nnnnnnnnnn nnnnnnnnnn nnnnnnnnnn
     2941 nnnnnnnngn nnnnnnnnnn nnnnnnnnnn nnnnnnnnnn nnnnnnnnnn nnnnnnnnnn
     3001 nnnnnnnnnn nnnnnnnnnn nnnnnnnnnn nnnnnnnnnn nnnnnnnnnn nnnnnnnnnn
     3061 nnnnnnnnnn nnnccattcg ccattcaggc tgcgcaactg ttgggaaggg cgatcggtgc
     3121 gggcctcttc gctattacgc cagctggcga aagggggatg tgctgcaagg cgattaagtt
     3181 gggtaacgcc agggttttcc cagtcacgac gttgtaaaac gacggccagt gaattgtaat
     3241 acgactcact atagggcgaa ttgggcccga cgtcgcatgc tcccggccgc catggcggcc
     3301 gcgggaattc gattgggcga tgagtggt
//
