Features (pLannotate 1.2.2; 14 found; start..end, strand, type, name):
      6..224     +  CDS            GAL4 DNA binding domain (fragment): DNA binding domain of the GAL4 transcriptional activator; Saccharomyces cerevisiae GAL4 (truncated)
    303..365     -  CDS            VESPI_VESMG (fragment): Experimental evidence at protein level: Swiss-Prot protein existence level 1. Shows contractile activity on isolated ileum smooth muscle. From Vespa magnifica (Hornet).
    377..395     -  promoter       SP6 promoter: promoter for bacteriophage SP6 RNA polymerase
    437..453     -  protein_bind   lac operator: The lac repressor binds to the lac operator to inhibit transcription in E. coli. This inhibition can be relieved by adding lactose or isopropyl-β-D-thiogalactopyranoside (IPTG). lac repressor encoded by lacI
    461..491     -  promoter       lac promoter: promoter for the E. coli lac operon
    506..527     -  protein_bind   CAP binding site: CAP binding activates transcription in the presence of cAMP. E. coli catabolite activator protein
    540..632     -  CDS            lacI (fragment): lac repressor; lacI; The lac repressor binds to the lac operator to inhibit transcription in E. coli. This inhibition can be relieved by adding lactose or isopropyl-β-D-thiogalactopyranoside (IPTG).
    815..1403    -  rep_origin     ori: high-copy-number ColE1/pMB1/pBR322/pUC origin of replication
   1574..2434    -  CDS            AmpR: β-lactamase; bla; confers resistance to ampicillin, carbenicillin, and related antibiotics
   2435..2539    -  promoter       AmpR promoter: bla
   2566..2616    +  misc_feature   bom (fragment): basis of mobility region from pBR322
   2617..3072    -  rep_origin     f1 ori (sequence partly withheld): f1 bacteriophage origin of replication; arrow indicates direction of (+) strand synthesis
   3076..3233    -  CDS            lacZα (fragment): LacZα fragment of β-galactosidase; lacZ fragment
   3236..3254    +  promoter       T7 promoter: promoter for bacteriophage T7 RNA polymerase
>Addgene plasmid #68185 | pGal4BD::BDR (GB0734) | depositor full sequence | sequence record 119037 | Full Sequence
CTCGAATGAAGCTACTGTCTTCTATCGAACAAGCATGCGATATTTGCCGACTTAAAAAGCTCAAGTGCTC
CAAAGAAAAACCGAAGTGCGCCAAGTGTCTGAAGAACAACTGGGAGTGTCGCTACTCTCCCAAAACCAAA
AGATCTCCGCTGACTAGGGCACATCTGACAGAAGTGGAATCAAGGCTAGAAAGACTGGAACAGCTATTTC
TACTGATTTTTCCTAGGGGTAATTCTAAGACTCTTAGACTTTTTGGTGTTAATATGGAATGTTGAGCTTC
GAGACCACTCATCGCCCATCACTAGTGAATTCGCGGCCGCCTGCAGGTCGACCATATGGGAGAGCTCCCA
ACGCGTTGGATGCATAGCTTGAGTATTCTATAGTGTCACCTAAATAGCTTGGCGTAATCATGGTCATAGC
TGTTTCCTGTGTGAAATTGTTATCCGCTCACAATTCCACACAACATACGAGCCGGAAGCATAAAGTGTAA
AGCCTGGGGTGCCTAATGAGTGAGCTAACTCACATTAATTGCGTTGCGCTCACTGCCCGCTTTCCAGTCG
GGAAACCTGTCGTGCCAGCTGCATTAATGAATCGGCCAACGCGCGGGGAGAGGCGGTTTGCGTATTGGGC
GCTCTTCCGCTTCCTCGCTCACTGACTCGCTGCGCTCGGTCGTTCGGCTGCGGCGAGCGGTATCAGCTCA
CTCAAAGGCGGTAATACGGTTATCCACAGAATCAGGGGATAACGCAGGAAAGAACATGTGAGCAAAAGGC
CAGCAAAAGGCCAGGAACCGTAAAAAGGCCGCGTTGCTGGCGTTTTTCCATAGGCTCCGCCCCCCTGACG
AGCATCACAAAAATCGACGCTCAAGTCAGAGGTGGCGAAACCCGACAGGACTATAAAGATACCAGGCGTT
TCCCCCTGGAAGCTCCCTCGTGCGCTCTCCTGTTCCGACCCTGCCGCTTACCGGATACCTGTCCGCCTTT
CTCCCTTCGGGAAGCGTGGCGCTTTCTCATAGCTCACGCTGTAGGTATCTCAGTTCGGTGTAGGTCGTTC
GCTCCAAGCTGGGCTGTGTGCACGAACCCCCCGTTCAGCCCGACCGCTGCGCCTTATCCGGTAACTATCG
TCTTGAGTCCAACCCGGTAAGACACGACTTATCGCCACTGGCAGCAGCCACTGGTAACAGGATTAGCAGA
GCGAGGTATGTAGGCGGTGCTACAGAGTTCTTGAAGTGGTGGCCTAACTACGGCTACACTAGAAGAACAG
TATTTGGTATCTGCGCTCTGCTGAAGCCAGTTACCTTCGGAAAAAGAGTTGGTAGCTCTTGATCCGGCAA
ACAAACCACCGCTGGTAGCGGTGGTTTTTTTGTTTGCAAGCAGCAGATTACGCGCAGAAAAAAAGGATCT
CAAGAAGATCCTTTGATCTTTTCTACGGGGTCTGACGCTCAGTGGAACGAAAACTCACGTTAAGGGATTT
TGGTCATGAGATTATCAAAAAGGATCTTCACCTAGATCCTTTTAAATTAAAAATGAAGTTTTAAATCAAT
CTAAAGTATATATGAGTAAACTTGGTCTGACAGTTACCAATGCTTAATCAGTGAGGCACCTATCTCAGCG
ATCTGTCTATTTCGTTCATCCATAGTTGCCTGACTCCCCGTCGTGTAGATAACTACGATACGGGAGGGCT
TACCATCTGGCCCCAGTGCTGCAATGATACCGCGAGGCCCACGCTCACCGGCTCCAGATTTATCAGCAAT
AAACCAGCCAGCCGGAAGGGCCGAGCGCAGAAGTGGTCCTGCAACTTTATCCGCCTCCATCCAGTCTATT
AATTGTTGCCGGGAAGCTAGAGTAAGTAGTTCGCCAGTTAATAGTTTGCGCAACGTTGTTGCCATTGCTA
CAGGCATCGTGGTGTCACGCTCGTCGTTTGGTATGGCTTCATTCAGCTCCGGTTCCCAACGATCAAGGCG
AGTTACATGATCCCCCATGTTGTGCAAAAAAGCGGTTAGCTCCTTCGGTCCTCCGATCGTTGTCAGAAGT
AAGTTGGCCGCAGTGTTATCACTCATGGTTATGGCAGCACTGCATAATTCTCTTACTGTCATGCCATCCG
TAAGATGCTTTTCTGTGACTGGTGAGTACTCAACCAAGTCATTCTGAGAATAGTGTATGCGGCGACCGAG
TTGCTCTTGCCCGGCGTCAATACGGGATAATACCGCGCCACATAGCAGAACTTTAAAAGTGCTCATCATT
GGAAAACGTTCTTCGGGGCGAAAACTCTCAAGGATCTTACCGCTGTTGAGATCCAGTTCGATGTAACCCA
CTCGTGCACCCAACTGATCTTCAGCATCTTTTACTTTCACCAGCGTTTCTGGGTGAGCAAAAACAGGAAG
GCAAAATGCCGCAAAAAAGGGAATAAGGGCGACACGGAAATGTTGAATACTCATACTCTTCCTTTTTCAA
TATTATTGAAGCATTTATCAGGGTTATTGTCTCATGAGCGGATACATATTTGAATGTATTTAGAAAAATA
AACAAATAGGGGTTCCGCGCACATTTCCCCGAAAAGTGCCACCTGATGCGGTGTGAAATACCGCACAGAT
GCGTAAGGAGAAAATACCGCATCAGGAAATTGTAAGCGTTAATATTTTGTTAAAATTCGCGTTAAATTTT
TGTTAAATCAGCTCATTTTTTAACCAATAGGCCGAAATCGGCAAAATCCCTTATAAATCAAAAGAATAGA
CCGAGATAGGGTTGAGTGTTGTTCCAGTTTGGAACAAGAGTCCACTATTAAAGAACGTGGACTCCAACGT
CAAAGGGCGAAAAACCGTCTATCAGGGCGCTGGCCCACTACGTGAACCATCACCCT
[91 nt withheld, positions 2857-2947]
G
[124 nt withheld, positions 2949-3072]
CCATTCGCCATTCAGGCTGCGCAACTGTTGGGAAGGGCGATCGGTGCGGGCCTCTTCGCTATTACGCCAG
CTGGCGAAAGGGGGATGTGCTGCAAGGCGATTAAGTTGGGTAACGCCAGGGTTTTCCCAGTCACGACGTT
GTAAAACGACGGCCAGTGAATTGTAATACGACTCACTATAGGGCGAATTGGGCCCGACGTCGCATGCTCC
CGGCCGCCATGGCGGCCGCGGGAATTCGATGGGCGATGAGTGGT
