>Addgene plasmid #68185 | pGal4BD::BDR (GB0734) | addgene partial sequence | sequence record 127918 | T7 5'-TAATACGACTCACTATAGGG-3'
CGATTGGGCGATGAGTGGTCTCGAATGAAGCTACTGTCTTCTATCGAACAAGCATGCGATATTTGCCGAC
TTAAAAAGCTCAAGTGCTCCAAAGAAAAACCGAAGTGCGCCAAGTGTCTGAAGAACAACTGGGAGTGTCG
CTACTCTCCCAAAACCAAAAGATCTCCGCTGACTAGGGCACATCTGACAGAAGTGGAATCAAGGCTAGAA
AGACTGGAACAGCTATTTCTACTGATTTTTCCTAGGGGTAATTCTAAGACTCTTAGACTTTTTGGTGTTA
ATATGGAATGTTGAGCTTCGAGACCACTCATCGCCCAATCACTAGTGANTNCGCGGCCGCCTGCNGGTCG
ACCATATGGGAGAGCTCCCAACGCGTTGGATGCATAGCTTGAGTATTCTATAGTGTCACCTAAATAGCTT
GGCGTAATCATGGTCATAGCTGTTTCCTGTGTGAAATTGTTATCCGCTCACAATTCCACACAACATACGA
GCCGGAAGCATAAAGTGTAAAGCCTGGGGTGCCTAATGAGTGAGCTAACTCACATTAATTGCGTTGCGCT
CACTGCCCGCTTTCCA
