>Addgene plasmid #68185 | pGal4BD::BDR (GB0734) | addgene partial sequence | sequence record 127921 | SP6 5'-ATTTAGGTGACACTATAG-3'
ATCACGCGTTGGGAGCTCTCCCATATGGTCGACCTGCAGGCGGCCGCGAATTCACTAGTGATTGGGCGAT
GAGTGGTCTCGAAGCTCAACATTCCATATTAACACCAAAAAGTCTAAGAGTCTTAGAATTACCCCTAGGA
AAAATCAGTAGAAATAGCTGTTCCAGTCTTTCTAGCCTTGATTCCACTTCTGTCAGATGTGCCCTAGTCA
GCGGAGATCTTTTGGTTTTGGGAGAGTAGCGACACTCCCAGTTGTTCTTCAGACACTTGGCGCACTTCGG
TTTTTCTTTGGAGCACTTGAGCTTTTTAAGTCGGCAAATATCGCATGCTTGTTCGATAGAAGACAGTAGC
TTCATTCGAGACCACTCATCGCCCAATCGAATTCCCGCGGCCGCCATGGCGGCCGGGAGCATGCGACGTC
GGGCCCAATTCGCCCTATAGTGAGTCGTATTACAATTCACTGGCCGTCGTTTTACAACGTCGTGACTGGG
AAAACCCTGGCGTTACCCAACTTAATCGCCTTGCAGCACATCCCCCTTTCGCCAGCTGGCGTAATAGCGA
AGAGGCCCGCACCGATCGCCCTTCCCAACAGTTGCGCAGCCTGAATGGCGAATGG
[46 nt withheld, positions 616-661]
AC
